Features (pLannotate 1.2.2; 25 found; start..end, strand, type, name):
     45..149     +  promoter       AmpR promoter: bla
    150..1010    +  CDS            AmpR: β-lactamase; bla; confers resistance to ampicillin, carbenicillin, and related antibiotics
   1181..1769    +  rep_origin     ori: high-copy-number ColE1/pMB1/pBR322/pUC origin of replication
   1952..2044    +  CDS            lacI (fragment): lac repressor; lacI; The lac repressor binds to the lac operator to inhibit transcription in E. coli. This inhibition can be relieved by adding lactose or isopropyl-β-D-thiogalactopyranoside (IPTG).
   2057..2078    +  protein_bind   CAP binding site: CAP binding activates transcription in the presence of cAMP. E. coli catabolite activator protein
   2093..2123    +  promoter       lac promoter: promoter for the E. coli lac operon
   2127..2149    +  protein_bind   lac operator (fragment): The lac repressor binds to the lac operator to inhibit transcription in E. coli. This inhibition can be relieved by adding lactose or isopropyl-β-D-thiogalactopyranoside (IPTG). lac repressor encoded by lacI
   2192..2210    +  promoter       T3 promoter: promoter for bacteriophage T3 RNA polymerase
   2287..2474    -  terminator     ADH1 terminator: S. cerevisiae ADH1; transcription terminator for the S. cerevisiae alcohol dehydrogenase 1 (ADH1) gene
   2487..2609    -  CDS            Mxi1: transcriptional repressor domain from the mouse Max-interacting protein 1 (Schreiber-Agus et al., 1995)
   2673..6773    -  CDS            cas9: CAS9_STRP1 - Also known as csn1 From Streptococcus pyogenes serotype M1.
   6823..7489    -  promoter       GAP promoter: S. cerevisiae TDH3; promoter for glyceraldehyde-3-phosphate dehydrogenase
   7539..7557    -  promoter       T7 promoter: promoter for bacteriophage T7 RNA polymerase
   7560..7717    +  CDS            lacZα (fragment): LacZα fragment of β-galactosidase; lacZ fragment
   7721..8149    +  rep_origin     f1 ori (sequence partly withheld): f1 bacteriophage origin of replication; arrow indicates direction of (+) strand synthesis
   8177..8229    -  misc_feature   bom (fragment): basis of mobility region from pBR322
   8259..8336    +  CDS            YO192_YEAST (fragment): Experimental evidence at protein level: Swiss-Prot protein existence level 1. From Saccharomyces cerevisiae (strain ATCC 204508 / S288c) (Baker's yeast).
   8476..8883    +  promoter       LEU2 promoter: S. cerevisiae LEU2
   8884..9975    +  CDS            LEU2: LEU3_YEAST - Experimental evidence at protein level: Swiss-Prot protein existence level 1. Catalyzes the oxidation of 3-carboxy-2-hydroxy-4- methylpentanoate (3-isopropylmalate) to 3-carboxy-4-methyl-2- oxopentanoate. The product decarboxylates to 4-methyl-2 oxopentanoate. From Saccharomyces cerevisiae (strain ATCC 204508 / S288c) (Baker's yeast).
  10340..10456   -  CDS            NFS1 (fragment): NFS1_YEAST - Also known as SPL1 From Saccharomyces cerevisiae (strain ATCC 204508 / S288c) (Baker's yeast).
  10455..10505   -  misc_feature   bom (fragment): basis of mobility region from pBR322
  10607..10642   -  CDS            rop (fragment): Rop protein, which maintains plasmids at low copy number; rop
  10710..11213   -  misc_feature   CEN/ARS: S. cerevisiae CEN6 centromere fused to an autonomously replicating sequence
  11250..11354   +  promoter       AmpR promoter: bla
  11355..1       +  CDS            AmpR (fragment) (across the origin): β-lactamase; bla; confers resistance to ampicillin, carbenicillin, and related antibiotics
>Addgene plasmid | pTDH3-dCas9-Mxi1 Sequencing Result | analyzer sequence | sequence record 219927
CACGTGATGAAAAGGACCCAGGTGGCACTTTTCGGGGAAATGTGCGCGGAACCCCTATTTGTTTATTTTT
CTAAATACATTCAAATATGTATCCGCTCATGAGACAATAACCCTGATAAATGCTTCAATAATATTGAAAA
AGGAAGAGTATGAGTATTCAACATTTCCGTGTCGCCCTTATTCCCTTTTTTGCGGCATTTTGCCTTCCTG
TTTTTGCTCACCCAGAAACGCTGGTGAAAGTAAAAGATGCTGAAGATCAGTTGGGTGCACGAGTGGGTTA
CATCGAACTGGATCTCAACAGCGGTAAGATCCTTGAGAGTTTTCGCCCCGAAGAACGTTTTCCAATGATG
AGCACTTTTAAAGTTCTGCTATGTGGCGCGGTATTATCCCGTATTGACGCCGGGCAAGAGCAACTCGGTC
GCCGCATACACTATTCTCAGAATGACTTGGTTGAGTACTCACCAGTCACAGAAAAGCATCTTACGGATGG
CATGACAGTAAGAGAATTATGCAGTGCTGCCATAACCATGAGTGATAACACTGCGGCCAACTTACTTCTG
ACAACGATCGGAGGACCGAAGGAGCTAACCGCTTTTTTGCACAACATGGGGGATCATGTAACTCGCCTTG
ATCGTTGGGAACCGGAGCTGAATGAAGCCATACCAAACGACGAGCGTGACACCACGATGCCTGTAGCAAT
GGCAACAACGTTGCGCAAACTATTAACTGGCGAACTACTTACTCTAGCTTCCCGGCAACAATTAATAGAC
TGGATGGAGGCGGATAAAGTTGCAGGACCACTTCTGCGCTCGGCCCTTCCGGCTGGCTGGTTTATTGCTG
ATAAATCTGGAGCCGGTGAGCGTGGGTCTCGCGGTATCATTGCAGCACTGGGGCCAGATGGTAAGCCCTC
CCGTATCGTAGTTATCTACACGACGGGGAGTCAGGCAACTATGGATGAACGAAATAGACAGATCGCTGAG
ATAGGTGCCTCACTGATTAAGCATTGGTAACTGTCAGACCAAGTTTACTCATATATACTTTAGATTGATT
TAAAACTTCATTTTTAATTTAAAAGGATCTAGGTGAAGATCCTTTTTGATAATCTCATGACCAAAATCCC
TTAACGTGAGTTTTCGTTCCACTGAGCGTCAGACCCCGTAGAAAAGATCAAAGGATCTTCTTGAGATCCT
TTTTTTCTGCGCGTAATCTGCTGCTTGCAAACAAAAAAACCACCGCTACCAGCGGTGGTTTGTTTGCCGG
ATCAAGAGCTACCAACTCTTTTTCCGAAGGTAACTGGCTTCAGCAGAGCGCAGATACCAAATACTGTTCT
TCTAGTGTAGCCGTAGTTAGGCCACCACTTCAAGAACTCTGTAGCACCGCCTACATACCTCGCTCTGCTA
ATCCTGTTACCAGTGGCTGCTGCCAGTGGCGATAAGTCGTGTCTTACCGGGTTGGACTCAAGACGATAGT
TACCGGATAAGGCGCAGCGGTCGGGCTGAACGGGGGGTTCGTGCACACAGCCCAGCTTGGAGCGAACGAC
CTACACCGAACTGAGATACCTACAGCGTGAGCTATGAGAAAGCGCCACGCTTCCCGAAGGGAGAAAGGCG
GACAGGTATCCGGTAAGCGGCAGGGTCGGAACAGGAGAGCGCACGAGGGAGCTTCCAGGGGGAAACGCCT
GGTATCTTTATAGTCCTGTCGGGTTTCGCCACCTCTGACTTGAGCGTCGATTTTTGTGATGCTCGTCAGG
GGGGCGGAGCCTATGGAAAAACGCCAGCAACGCGGCCTTTTTACGGTTCCTGGCCTTTTGCTGGCCTTTT
GCTCACATGTTCTTTCCTGCGTTATCCCCTGATTCTGTGGATAACCGTATTACCGCCTTTGAGTGAGCTG
ATACCGCTCGCCGCAGCCGAACGACCGAGCGCAGCGAGTCAGTGAGCGAGGAAGCGGAAGAGCGCCCAAT
ACGCAAACCGCCTCTCCCCGCGCGTTGGCCGATTCATTAATGCAGCTGGCACGACAGGTTTCCCGACTGG
AAAGCGGGCAGTGAGCGCAACGCAATTAATGTGAGTTAGCTCACTCATTAGGCACCCCAGGCTTTACACT
TTATGCTTCCGGCTCGTATGTTGTGTGGAATTGTGAGCGGATAACAATTTCACACAGGAAACAGCTATGA
CCATGATTACGCCAAGCTCGAAATTAACCCTCACTAAAGGGAACAAAAGCTGGTACCGAACTCTGCAGTC
TTATCTAGAGAAATGGGGAGCGATTTGCAGGCATTTGCTCGGCATGCCGGTAGAGGTGTGGTCAATAAGA
GCGACCTCATGCTATACCTGAGAAAGCAACCTGACCTACAGGAAAGAGTTACTCAAGAATAAGAATTTTC
GTTTTAAAACCTAAGAGTCACTTTAAAATTTGTATACACTTATTTTTTTTATAACTTATTTAATAATAAA
AATCATAAATCATAAGAAATTCGCCTCGAGTTAGCCTCTGGGAGAGGGCATGCTAGGGAAAGAACTGGCA
TACCCGTGTTCGCATTCTCTTTCTCTTCTTTCTAAAAACTCTGCGGCTTCTAACAGCCTTTGCACATTAA
TCATTCTCACACGTTCCATGCTGCCGCCGCTGCCGCCAAGCTTGGAACTACCTACCTTGCGCTTTTTCTT
GGGAGCTCCCTCATCCCCTCCGAGCTGTGAGAGGTCAATCCGAGTTTCGTAAAGTCCGGTGATGCTCTGG
TGGATGAGGGTGGCGTCCAGCACTTCTTTGGTGGAGGTATAGCGTTTCCGGTCGATGGTGGTGTCGAAGT
ACTTGAATGCGGCAGGGGCACCAAGATTGGTGAGGGTGAACAGGTGGATGATATTCTCAGCCTGCTCCCG
AATTGGTTTGTCTCTGTGCTTATTGTATGCGCTAAGGACTTTATCGAGGTTGGCATCAGCGAGAATGACG
CGTTTAGAAAACTCGGAAATCTGCTCAATGATCTCGTCCAGATAATGCTTATGCTGCTCCACAAACAGTT
GCTTTTGCTCGTTGTCCTCGGGGCTCCCCTTCAGCTTCTCGTAATGGCTTGCAAGGTAGAGGAAATTCAC
GTACTTGGAGGGGAGAGCCAGCTCATTACCCTTCTGAAGTTCGCCAGCGGAGGCGAGCATCCGCTTCCGC
CCATTCTCCAGTTCGAACAGGCTATACTTTGGGAGCTTGATGATAAGGTCCTTCTTGACTTCCTTGTAAC
CTTTGGCTTCGAGAAAGTCAATTGGGTTCTTCTCGAAGGAGCTGCGCTCCATAATGGTGATACCCAGCAG
TTCCTTCACGCTCTTGAGCTTCTTAGACTTTCCTTTTTCCACCTTAGCCACGACCAGGACAGAATAAGCC
ACAGTTGGTGAATCGAATCCGCCGTACTTCTTAGGGTCCCAATCCTTCTTCCTTGCAATGAGCTTGTCGG
AGTTGCGCTTGGGGAGGATTGATTCCTTAGAAAAGCCTCCGGTTTGCACCTCGGTTTTCTTCACGATGTT
CACTTGAGGCATAGAAAGCACTTTGCGCACGGTAGCGAAATCTCTGCCCTTGTCCCACACGATTTCGCCA
GTCTCCCCATTAGTCTCGATGAGCGGCCTCTTCCGGATCTCACCGTTTGCAAGGGTGATTTCGGTCTTGA
AGAAATTCATGATGTTGCTGTAGAAGAAGTACTTTGCGGTGGCCTTTCCGATCTCCTGCTCAGATTTGGC
AATCATCTTGCGCACGTCGTAGACCTTGTAGTCTCCGTACACGAACTCGCTTTCCAGCTTTGGGTACTTC
TTGATCAGGGCGGTTCCCACCACGGCATTCAGATATGCGTCATGAGCATGATGATAGTTATTGATCTCCC
GCACTTTGTAGAATTGAAAGTCCTTTCTGAAATCGCTGACCAGCTTGGACTTCAGGGTAATCACCTTCAC
CTCGCGGATAAGTTTGTCGTTTTCGTCGTACTTGGTATTCATGCGTGAGTCAAGGATTTGGGCTACATGT
TTAGTAATCTGCCGAGTCTCCACAAGTTGCCGTTTAATGAATCCTGCTTTGTCCAGTTCGCTCAGTCCGC
CCCTCTCAGCCTTAGTGAGATTGTCGAACTTCCGCTGAGTGATCAGCTTTGCGTTCAGAAGCTGGCGCCA
ATAGTTCTTCATCTTTTTCACGACTTCCTCTGAGGGCACGTTATCTGACTTTCCCCGGTTCTTGTCTGAG
CGAGTCAGCACCTTATTGTCAATTGAGTCGTCTTTGAGGAAGCTCTGAGGGACGATGGCGTCCACGTCGT
AGTCTGAGAGCCTGTTGATATCAAGCTCTTGGTCCACATACATATCGCGTCCATTTTGAAGGTAGTACAG
ATAGAGCTTCTCATTCTGAAGCTGGGTGTTTTCCACCGGGTGCTCTTTAAGGATCTGTGACCCGAGCTCC
TTAATCCCTTCCTCAATTCTTTTCATCCGCTCCCTGCTGTTCTTCTGTCCCTTCTGGGTAGTCTGGTTTT
CCCTGGCCATCTCGATGACAATGTTCTCTGGTTTATGGCGACCCATCACCTTGACCAGCTCGTCCACGAC
TTTCACGGTCTGGAGAATACCCTTCTTAATAGCGGGTGAACCAGCCAGATTTGCGATATGCTCGTGCAGT
GAGTCACCTTGTCCAGACACTTGGGCCTTCTGGATGTCCTCCTTAAAGGTCAGGGAATCATCATGGATAA
GTTGCATGAAGTTGCGATTAGCGAATCCGTCGCTCTTAAGGAAATCAAGAATGGTCTTTCCGCTCTGTTT
GTCCCGGATTCCGTTGATGAGTTTGCGGCTAAGGCGTCCCCATCCGGTATATCTTCTCCGTTTAAGTTGC
TTCATCACTTTATCGTCGAACAGATGGGCGTAGGTCTTAAGCCTCTCCTCGATCATTTCCCGGTCCTCGA
ACAGAGTGAGAGTCAGGACAATGTCCTCAAGGATGTCCTCTTTCTCCTCATTGTCCAGAAAATCCTTGTC
CTTGATGATCTTAAGCAGATCATGGTAGGTACCCAGGCTTGCGTTGAACCGATCTTCGACCCCGCTAATC
TCCACAGAGTCGAAGCATTCAATTTTCTTGAAATAGTCCTCCTTCAGCTGCTTCACGGTCACCTTTCTAT
TGGTCTTGAACAGAAGGTCCACAATTGCCTTCTTTTGTTCGCCTGACAGGAATGCGGGCTTCCTCATCCC
TTCGGTGACATATTTCACCTTGGTCAGCTCGTTGTACACGGTAAAGTACTCGTAGAGCAGGGAATGTTTC
GGCAGGACCTTCTCATTGGGGAGGTTCTTATCGAAGTTAGTCATCCGTTCGATGAATGACTGAGCGCTGG
CTCCCTTGTCCACCACCTCTTCGAAGTTCCAGGGAGTGATAGTTTCTTCTGACTTTCTGGTCATCCAAGC
AAACCGGCTATTTCCTCTGGCGAGGGGTCCCACGTAGTAGGGGATGCGGAAAGTGAGAATTTTCTCAATC
TTCTCCCTGTTGTCCTTAAGAAAGGGGTAGAAGTCCTCTTGGCGCCGAAGGATGGCGTGAAGCTCCCCAA
GATGGATCTGGTGGGGAATGCTCCCATTGTCGAAAGTGCGCTGCTTCCGCAGCAGATCCTCCCGATTCAG
TTTCACGAGGAGCTCTTCGGTGCCGTCCATCTTCTCAAGGATAGGTTTGATAAACTTATAAAATTCCTCT
TGGGAGGCACCTCCGTCGATGTAGCCGGCGTATCCATTCTTTGACTGGTCAAAGAAGATTTCCTTGTACT
TCTCCGGAAGCTGCTGCCGGACGAGTGCCTTAAGCAGGGTCAGGTCCTGGTGGTGCTCATCATACCGCTT
AATCATTGAAGCTGAAAGAGGGGCCTTGGTGATTTCAGTGTTCACGCGGAGAATGTCAGACAGCAGGATG
GCGTCAGAAAGATTCTTAGCAGCAAGGAAAAGGTCGGCGTATTGGTCACCGATCTGGGCCAGGAGGTTGT
CGAGATCGTCATCATAGGTGTCCTTGGACAGTTGCAGCTTGGCATCCTCTGCCAGGTCGAAATTAGACTT
GAAATTGGGAGTCAGCCCAAGTGAAAGAGCAATCAGGTTCCCGAACAGTCCATTTTTCTTTTCACCCGGC
AGCTGAGCGATAAGATTCTCAAGTCTGCGGCTCTTTGACAGCCGGGCTGACAGAATGGCCTTGGCATCGA
CTCCGCTTGCATTGATGGGGTTCTCTTCAAAGAGCTGGTTGTAAGTCTGCACCAGCTGGATGAACAGTTT
ATCCACATCGCTATTGTCAGGATTGAGGTCGCCCTCGATCAGGAAGTGGCCTCTGAACTTGATCATGTGG
GCCAGGGCCAGGTAGATAAGCCGGAGGTCTGCCTTGTCGGTTGAGTCCACCAGCTTTTTGCGAAGATGGT
AGATGGTTGGGTATTTCTCGTGATAGGCCACCTCGTCGACGATATTACCGAAGATGGGATGCCGTTCATG
CTTCTTATCCTCTTCCACGAGGAATGATTCTTCCAGCCTATGGAAGAAGCTGTCGTCGACCTTTGCCATT
TCGTTGGAGAATATCTCTTGAAGGTAACAAATCCGGTTCTTCCTCCTGGTGTACCGCCGTCTAGCAGTCC
GCTTGAGGCGGGTTGCTTCAGCGGTCTCCCCTGAATCAAAGAGGAGAGCTCCGATCAGATTTTTCTTGAT
GGAATGCCGGTCGGTGTTCCCGAGCACCTTGAACTTCTTAGAGGGCACCTTGTACTCGTCAGTGATCACG
GCCCACCCGACGCTATTAGTCCCGATGGCCAGTCCGATAGAATACTTCTTGTCGCTGCCTACCTTTCTCT
TCTTCTTTGGGACGTCCATGGTGGCGGCGGGTTTTGTTTGTTTATGTGTGTTTATTCGAAACTAAGTTCT
TGGTGTTTTAAAACTAAAAAAAAGACTAACTATAAAAGTAGAATTTAAGAAGTTTAAGAAATAGATTTAC
AGAATTACAATCAATACCTACCGTCTTTATATACTTATTAGTCAAGTAGGGGAATAATTTCAGGGAACTG
GTTTCAACCTTTTTTTTCAGCTTTTTCCAAATCAGAGAGAGCAGAAGGTAATAGAAGGTGTAAGAAAATG
AGATAGATACATGCGTGGGTCAATTGCCTTGTGTCATCATTTACTCCAGGCAGGTTGCATCACTCCATTG
AGGTTGTGCCCGTTTTTTGCCTGTTTGTGCCCCTGTTCTCTGTAGTTGCGCTAAGAGAATGGACCTATGA
ACTGATGGTTGGTGAAGAAAACAATATTTTGGTGCTGGGATTCTTTTTTTTTCTGGATGCCAGCTTAAAA
AGCGGGCTCCATTATATTTAGTGGATGCCAGGAATAAACTGTTCACCCAGACACCTACGATGTTATATAT
TCTGTGTAACCCGCCCCCTATTTTGGGCATGTACGGGTTACAGCAGAATTAAAAGGCTAATTTTTTGACT
AAATAAAGTTAGGAAAATCACTACTATTAATTATTTACGTATTCTTTGAAATGGCAGTATTGATAATGAT
AAACTCGAACTGACTAGTAGACTGAATTCCGAGTGAGCTCCAATTCGCCCTATAGTGAGTCGTATTACAA
TTCACTGGCCGTCGTTTTACAACGTCGTGACTGGGAAAACCCTGGCGTTACCCAACTTAATCGCCTTGCA
GCACATCCCCCTTTCGCCAGCTGGCGTAATAGCGAAGAGGCCCGCACCGATCGCCCTTCCCAACAGTTGC
GCAGCCTGAATGGCGAATGG
[124 nt withheld, positions 7721-7844]
C
[91 nt withheld, positions 7846-7936]
A
[49 nt withheld, positions 7938-7986]
CCTTTGACGTTGGAGTCCACGTTCTTT
[37 nt withheld, positions 8014-8050]
ACCCTATCTCGGTCTATTCTTTTGATTTATAAGGGATTTTGCCGATTTCGGCCTATTGGTTAAAAAATGA
GCTGATTTAACAAAAATTTAACGCGAATTTTAACAAAATATTAACGCTTACAATTTCCTGATGCGGTATT
TTCTCCTTACGCATCTGTGCGGTATTTCACACCGCATATCGACCGTCGAGGAGAACTTCTAGTATATCTA
CATACCTAATATTATTGCCTTATTAAAAATGGAATCCCAACAATTACATCAAAATCCACATTCTCTTCAA
AATCAATTGTCCTGTACTTCCTTGTTCATGTGTGTTCAAAAACGTTATATTTATAGGATAATTATACTCT
ATTTCTCAACAAGTAATTGGTTGTTTGGCCGAGCGGTCTAAGGCGCCTGATTCAAGAAATATCTTGACCG
CAGTTAACTGTGGGAATACTCAGGTATCGTAAGATGCAAGAGTTCGAATCTCTTAGCAACCATTATTTTT
TTCCTCAACATAACGAGAACACACAGGGGCGCTATCGCACAGAATCAAATTCGATGACTGGAAATTTTTT
GTTAATTTCAGAGGTCGCCTGACGCATATACCTTTTTCAACTGAAAAATTGGGAGAAAAAGGAAAGGTGA
GAGCGCCGGAACCGGCTTTTCATATAGAATAGAGAAGCGTTCATGACTAAATGCTTGCATCACAATACTT
GAAGTTGACAATATTATTTAAGGACCTATTGTTTTTTCCAATAGGTGGTTAGCAATCGTCTTACTTTCTA
ACTTTTCTTACCTTTTACATTTCAGCAATATATATATATATATTTCAAGGATATACCATTCTAATGTCTG
CCCCTAAGAAGATCGTCGTTTTGCCAGGTGACCACGTTGGTCAAGAAATCACAGCCGAAGCCATTAAGGT
TCTTAAAGCTATTTCTGATGTTCGTTCCAATGTCAAGTTCGATTTCGAAAATCATTTAATTGGTGGTGCT
GCTATCGATGCTACAGGTGTTCCACTTCCAGATGAGGCGCTGGAAGCCTCCAAGAAGGCTGATGCCGTTT
TGTTAGGTGCTGTGGGTGGTCCTAAATGGGGTACCGGTAGTGTTAGACCTGAACAAGGTTTACTAAAAAT
CCGTAAAGAACTTCAATTGTACGCCAACTTAAGACCATGTAACTTTGCATCCGACTCTCTTTTAGACTTA
TCTCCAATCAAGCCACAATTTGCTAAAGGTACTGACTTCGTTGTTGTCAGAGAATTAGTGGGAGGTATTT
ACTTTGGTAAGAGAAAGGAAGACGATGGTGATGGTGTCGCTTGGGATAGTGAACAATACACCGTTCCAGA
AGTGCAAAGAATCACAAGAATGGCCGCTTTCATGGCCCTACAACATGAGCCACCATTGCCTATTTGGTCC
TTGGATAAAGCTAATGTTTTGGCCTCTTCAAGATTATGGAGAAAAACTGTGGAGGAAACCATCAAGAACG
AATTTCCTACATTGAAGGTTCAACATCAATTGATTGATTCTGCCGCCATGATCCTAGTTAAGAACCCAAC
CCACCTAAATGGTATTATAATCACCAGCAACATGTTTGGTGATATCATCTCCGATGAAGCCTCCGTTATC
CCAGGTTCCTTGGGTTTGTTGCCATCTGCGTCCTTGGCCTCTTTGCCAGACAAGAACACCGCATTTGGTT
TGTACGAACCATGCCACGGTTCTGCTCCAGATTTGCCAAAGAATAAGGTCAACCCTATCGCCACTATCTT
GTCTGCTGCAATGATGTTGAAATTGTCATTGAACTTGCCTGAAGAAGGTAAGGCCATTGAAGATGCAGTT
AAAAAGGTTTTGGATGCAGGTATCAGAACTGGTGATTTAGGTGGTTCCAACAGTACCACCGAAGTCGGTG
ATGCTGTCGCCGAAGAAGTTAAGAAAATCCTTGCTTAAAAAGATTCTCTTTTTTTATGATATTTGTACAT
AAACTTTATAAATGAAATTCATAATAGAAACGACACGAAATTACAAAATGGAATATGTTCATAGGGTAGA
CGAAACTATATACGCAATCTACATACATTTATCAAGAAGGAGAAAAAGGAGGATGTAAAGGAATACAGGT
AAGCAAATTGATACTAATGGCTCAACGTGATAAGGAAAAAGAATTGCACTTTAACATTAATATTGACAAG
GAGGAGGGCACCACACAAAAAGTTAGGTGTAACAGAAAATCATGAAACTATGATTCCTAATTTATATATT
GGAGGATTTTCTCTAAAAAAAAAAAAATACAACAAATAAAAAACACTCAATGACCTGACCATTTGATGGA
GTTTAAGTCAATACCTTCTTGAACCATTTCCCATAATGGTGAAAGTTCCCTCAAGAATTTTACTCTGTCA
GAAACGGCCTTAACGACGTAGTCGATATGGTGCACTCTCAGTACAATCTGCTCTGATGCCGCATAGTTAA
GCCAGCCCCGACACCCGCCAACACCCGCTGACGCGCCCTGACGGGCTTGTCTGCTCCCGGCATCCGCTTA
CAGACAAGCTGTGACCGTCTCCGGGAGCTGCATGTGTCAGAGGTTTTCACCGTCATCACCGAAACGCGCG
AGACGAAAGGGCCTCGTGATACGCCTATTTTTATAGGTTAATGTCATGATAATAATGGTTTCTTAGACGG
ATCGCTTGCCTGTAACTTACACGCGCCTCGTATCTTTTAATGATGGAATAATTTGGGAATTTACTCTGTG
TTTATTTATTTTTATGTTTTGTATTTGGATTTTAGAAAGTAAATAAAGAAGGTAGAAGAGTTACGGAATG
AAGAAAAAAAAATAAACAAAGGTTTAAAAAATTTCAACAAAAAGCGTACTTTACATATATATTTATTAGA
CAAGAAAAGCAGATTAAATAGATATACATTCGATTAACGATAAGTAAAATGTAAAATCACAGGATTTTCG
TGTGTGGTCTTCTACACAGACAAGATGAAACAATTCGGCATTAATACCTGAGAGCAGGAAGAGCAAGATA
AAAGGTAGTATTTGTTGGCGATCCCCCTAGAGTCTTTTACATCTTCGGAAAACAAAAACTATTTTTTCTT
TAATTTCTTTTTTTACTTTCTATTTTTAATTTATATATTTATATTAAAAAATTTAAATTATAATTATTTT
TATAGCACGTGATGAAAAGGACCCAGGTGGCACTTTTCGGGGAAATGTGCGCGGAACCCCTATTTGTTTA
TTTTTCTAAATACATTCAAATATGTATCCGCTCATGAGACAATAACCCTGATAAATGCTTCAATAATATT
GAAAAAGGAAGAGTATGAGTATTCAACATTTCCGTGTCGCCCTTATTCCCTTTTTTGCGGCATTTTGCCT
TCCTGTTTTTGCTCACCCAGAAACGCTGGTGAAAGTAAAAGATGCTGAAGATCAGTTGGGTGCACGAGTG
GGTTACATCGAACTGGATCTCAACAGCGGTAAGATCCTTGAGAGTTTTCGCCCCGAAGAACGTTTTCCAA
TGATGAGCACTTTTAAAGTTCTGCTATGTGGCGCGGTATTATCC
